>Addgene plasmid #72004 | Plxnb3-AP-His | depositor full sequence | sequence record 135466 | Plxnb3-AP-His sequence 10244 bps
GTCGAGGTCTCGACGGTATCGATTGACATTGATTATTGACTAGCTAGTTATTAATAGTAATCAATTACGG
GGTCATTAGTTCATAGCCCATATATGGAGTTCCGCGTTACATAACTTACGGTAAATGGCCCGCCTGGCTG
ACCGCCCAACGACCCCCGCCCATTGACGTCAATAATGACGTATGTTCCCATAGTAACGCCAATAGGGACT
TTCCATTGACGTCAATGGGTGGAGTATTTACGGTAAACTGCCCACTTGGCAGTACATCAAGTGTATCATA
TGCCAAGTCCGCCCCCTATTGACGTCAATGACGGTAAATGGCCCGCCTGGCATTATGCCCAGTACATGAC
CTTACGGGACTTTCCTACTTGGCAGTACATCTACGTATTAGTCATCGCTATTACCATGGTGATGCGGTTT
TGGCAGTACACCAATGGGCGTGGATAGCGGTTTGACTCACGGGGATTTCCAAGTCTCCACCCCATTGACG
TCAATGGGAGTTTGTTTTGGCACCAAAATCAACGGGACTTTCCAAAATGTCGTAATAACCCCGCCCCGTT
GACGCAAATGGGCGGTAGGCGTGTACGGTGGGAGGTCTATATAAGCAGAGCTCGTTTAGTGAACCGTCAG
ATCGCCTGGAGACGCCATCCACGCTGTTTTGACCTCCATAGAAGACACCGGGACCGATCCAGCCTCCGCG
GCCGGGAACGGTGCATTGGAACGCGGATTCCCCGTGCCAAGAGTGACGTAAGTACCGCCTATAGACTCTA
TAGGCACACCCCTTTGGCTCTTATGCATGCTATACTGTTTTTGGCTTGGGGCCTATACACCCCCGCTTCC
ATATGCTATAGGTGATGGTATAGCTTAGCCTATAGGTGTGGGTTATTGACCATTATTGACCACTCCCCTA
TTGGTGACGATACTTTCCATTACTAATCCATAACATGGCTCTTTGCCACAACTATCTCTATTGGCTATAT
GCCAATACTCTGTCCTTCAGAGACTGACACGGACTCTGTATTTTTACAGGATGGGGTCCCATTTATTATT
TACAAATTCACATATACAACAACGCCGTCCCCCGTGCCCGCAGTTTTTATTAAACATAGCGTGGGATCTC
CACGCGAATCTCGGGTACGTGTTCCGGACATGGGCTCTTCTCCGGTAGCGGCGGAGCTTCCACATCCGAG
CCCTGGTCCCATGCCTCCAGCGGCTCATGGTCGCTCGGCAGCTCCTTGCTCCTAACAGTGGAGGCCAGAC
TTAGGCACAGCACAATGCCCACCACCACCAGTGTGCCGCACAAGGCCGTGGCGGTAGGGTATGTGTCTGA
AAATGAGCTCGGAGATTGGGCTCGCACCGCTGACGCAGATGGAAGACTTAAGGCAGCGGCAGAAGAAGAT
GCAGGCAGCTGAGTTGTTGTATTCTGATAAGAGTCAGAGGTAACTCCCGTTGCGGTGCTGTTAACGGTGG
AGGGCAGTGTAGTCTGAGCAGTACTCGTTGCTGCCGCGCGCGCCACCAGACATAATAGCTGACAGACTAA
CAGACTGTTCCTTTCCATGGGTCTTTTCTGCAGAAGCTTGAATTCTCGAGGATCCGCGGCCGCGCCACCA
TGCTGACTGACTTCCTCCAGGCTCCTGTGATGGCTCCCTGGTCTCCCTTCAGCCTCCACCTGCTGCTGCT
GTTCCTGCCGCTGCTGCCTTTGACCAGGGTCCATCGCTTCTCTGTACCAAATACCAGCTTCAACCACCTG
GTGCTGGCACCAGATCAGGGCAAACTCTACGTGGGTGCAGTGAATCACCTCTTTCAGCTCAGCCCTGAGC
TGAAGATGGAGTCTGTGGCTGTCACTGGCCCTGTCATTGACAGTCCTGATTGTGTGCCTTTCCGTGACCT
GGCTGAGTGCCCACAGGCCCAGCTCACTGACAATGCCAACCAGCTCTTGTTGGTGAGCAGCAGGACACAG
GAACTGGTGGCTTGTGGGCAAGTGAAGCAGGGTGTATGTGAGAAGCGGCGCCTTGGGGATGTGACTCAAG
TGTTGTACCAGGCTGAGGACCCTGGTGATGGGCAGTTTGTGGCTGCCAATACCCTGGGAGTGACCACAGT
AGGCCTAGTGGTGCCCTTGCCAGGCCGAGACCTCCTGCTAGTGGCCAGAGGCCTGGCAGGCAAGCTGTCA
GCAGGAGTGCCACCCCTAACTGTGCGCCAGCTGGCTGGGCCACAGCCTTTCTCCAGTGAAGGACTGGGAA
GACTTGTGGTCGGTGACTTTTCAGACTACAACAATAGCTATGTAGGAGCTTTTTCTGATGCTCACTCTGC
CTACTTTGTGTTCCGTCGCCGTGGGGCTCGGGCCCAGACTGAGTATCGCTCCTATGTAGCTCGTGTCTGC
CTCAGAGATGTCAACCTTTATTCCTATGTGGAAATGCCACTTACCTGCCATGGCCAGGGCCTTATCCAGG
CTGCCTTCCTTACTCCAGACACTTTGCTAGGTGCATTTTCAGCAGGCACAAGTCAGGCACAGGCGGCCCT
GTGTGCCTTTCCCTTAGCTGACCTGGACAGGAGTATGGAACAAGCCAGGCGACTTTGCTATACTACTGGT
GGTCAGGGTCCTAGCGGCATGGAAGAAGCCACTGTGGAGTATGGTGTCACATCCCGTTGCGTCACTTTGC
CTCCTGACTCCCCCGAGTCATACCCCTGTGGTGATGAACACACCCCCAGCCCCATCGCAGGCCGCCAACC
CCTGGAGGCCCAGCCTCTGCTGCAACTGGGACAGTCCATCAGTGCAGTGGCTGCTCTCCAGACAGATGGG
CACACGATAGCCTTCCTGGGAGACACCCAAGGCCAGCTACATAAGGTCTTTCTAAACAGCTCCCATGGCC
AGGTATACCATTCCCAGCAAGTGGGGCCCCCAGGCTCAGCCATCAGTCCAGATCTGCTGGTAGACAGCAA
TGGAGACCACCTCTATGTCTTGACTGCCCAGCAGGTAGACCGGATACTTGTGGCAGCCTGTCCTCAGTTT
CCTAACTGCACTACCTGTCTCCAGGCCAGGGACCCACTATGTGGTTGGTGCATCCTTCAGGGAAGGTGTA
CTCGGAGAGGCGAGTGTGGACGGGCAGCCCAGCCAAACCACTGGCTGTGGAGCTACGAAGACAACCACTG
CCCTTACATCCAGAGCCTGCTACCAGCCCAACACCCCCGTCAGGAACAGGGTCAGATCATTCTGTCTGTT
CCTCGGCTGCCCACCCTGGCCATGGATGAATACTTCCACTGTGCTTTTGGGGGCTACAACAGTCTAGCTC
AGGTGGAAGAACCCCATGTGGTCTGTACCACCCCTCCTCAAGATCAGATGCCACCTAATCCTCCAGGCTC
AGATCATGTCACCTTGCCCCTGGCCCTAATGTTTGAGGATGTGGTATTGACCGCCACCACATTCTCCTTC
TATGACTGCAGTGCTGTTCAGGCCTTGGAAGTGGCTGCCCCGTGCCGCGCTTGTGTGAGCAGCCTGTGGC
GGTGCCACTGGTGCCCCCAGAGTAGCCACTGTATATATGGAGAGCACTGCCCAGAGGGTGAAAAGGCTGT
CTACAGTGCCCAGGAGGTGGACATCCTGGTTCGTGGCCCAGAGGCTTGCCCCCAGGTTGAGGGTCTAGCA
AGTCCCCAGTTGGTGCCTGTGGGTTGGGAGAGCCATGTGACCCTGCACATTCAGAACCTTCACTATTTCC
AAGGTCTGCCTGCCTTGTACCACTGCTGGCTAGAGCTGCCTGGAAAACTGCAAAAGCTACCTGCCTCCTT
AGAGGAGACATCCAGGGACTCTGGCCTCATTCACTGCCAGGCCCAGCAGTTCTACCCCTCTATGTCTCAG
TGGGAGCTCCCAGTGCCCATCTATGTAACCAGGGGTGAGATCCAGCGGCTGGACAATGCTGGTGATCTTC
ATGTGACTCTATATGACTGTGCCATGGGTCACCCTGACTGCAGCCACTGCCAGGCGGCCAATGGGAGCCT
GAGCTGTTTGTGGTGTGGTGATGGCCAGCCTGCCTGCCGCTATGGGCCTTTGTGCCCACCAGGTGCTGTG
GAACAGCTATGCCCTATACCCAGCATTGATGTGATTGAACCCCTGACTGGTCCCCCAGAAGGTGGCTTGG
CCATCACCATCCTGGGTTCCAACCTGGGCCAGGCCTTTAATGATGTGCGAAATGCTGTAACTGTGGCTGG
CCAGCCCTGCAACCCTGACCCTTCTCTCTACCGCATCTCTGCTCGGATTGTATGTGTGACATCTCCTGCT
CCCAATGGCACTGCTGGGCCAGTCCAAGTGGCCATTAAGAGTCGTCCTCCTGGCATCTCAACCCAGAACT
TCACCTACCAGGACCCTGTCCTGCTGAGCCTGAATCCTCAGTGGGGCCCCCAGGCAGGGGGCACCCAGCT
CACCATCCATGGGCAGTATCTCCAGACAGGAGGCAACATCAGTGTCTTTGTGGGTGACCAACCTTGCCCT
ATCCAGGAGCCTGTGTGTCCTGAAGCCATCATATGCCACACCATGCCCCAGACTGAGCCAGGAGAAGCAG
TGGTCCTCATAGTCTTTGGGCATGTTGAACGCAAACTGCTCACCACCCCTTTTCGATACACAGCCAATCC
CCAACTGGTGGAAGCAGAGCCTAGTGTCAGCTTCCGGGGAGGTGGACGAGTGATTCGAGTCAGGGGTACA
GGCTTAGACGTTGTGTGGCAGCCCTTGCTGTCTGTGTGGCTGGAGGATGAGCCCAAAGTAAAGGCCTTGG
GGGTTCAGGCCCAGGATGCGAACCCAAGGAGGAGCTGTGGTGCCCCTGCTGCAGATCCTCAGGCCTGTAT
CCATCTTGAGAGTGGCTTACTACAGTGTTCCACGCTCTGCTCTGTCAACTCATCCAGCCTCCTCCTGTGC
CACAGTCCAGCAGTGCCAGATGGGGCCCTCCCAAAGCGAGTCTTCTTTGCCCTAGACAACATGCAAGTAG
ACTTTGCCAGTGCTAGTGGGGGCCAGGGATTCCTATACCAGCCTAACCCTCGCCTGGCTCCACTTAGTCA
TGAGGGGATTACTCACCCCTACCACCTCAAGCCAGGCCATGTCCTAGATGTGGAGGGCGAGGGCCTCAAT
CTGGGGATCAGCAAGGAGGAGGTGCAGGTGCATATTGGAGATGGAGAGTGCCTGGTGAAGACACTGACGC
TTACTCACTTGTACTGTGAGCCACCACCCCAAGCCCCTCAACCCACCAATGGTTCAGGCACCCTGCCGCA
GTTTGTGGTGCAGATGGGCAACCTGCGCCTGGCTCTAGGCCCTGTCCAGTACGAAGCAGAGTCCATGATG
TCCACCTTTCCTGTGGGCGCGCCTGGATCTTCCGGAATCATCCCAGTTGAGGAGGAGAACCCGGACTTCT
GGAACCGCGAGGCAGCCGAGGCCCTGGGTGCCGCCAAGAAGCTGCAGCCTGCACAGACAGCCGCCAAGAA
CCTCATCATCTTCCTGGGCGATGGGATGGGGGTGTCTACGGTGACAGCTGCCAGGATCCTAAAAGGGCAG
AAGAAGGACAAACTGGGGCCTGAGATACCCCTGGCCATGGACCGCTTCCCATATGTGGCTCTGTCCAAGA
CATACAATGTAGACAAACATGTGCCAGACAGTGGAGCCACAGCCACGGCCTACCTGTGCGGGGTCAAGGG
CAACTTCCAGACCATTGGCTTGAGTGCAGCCGCCCGCTTTAACCAGTGCAACACGACACGCGGCAACGAG
GTCATCTCCGTGATGAATCGGGCCAAGAAAGCAGGGAAGTCAGTGGGAGTGGTAACCACCACACGAGTGC
AGCACGCCTCGCCAGCCGGCACCTACGCCCACACGGTGAACCGCAACTGGTACTCGGACGCCGACGTGCC
TGCCTCGGCCCGCCAGGAGGGGTGCCAGGACATCGCTACGCAGCTCATCTCCAACATGGACATTGACGTG
ATCCTAGGTGGGGGCCGAAAGTACATGTTTCGCATGGGAACCCCAGACCCTGAGTACCCAGATGACTACA
GCCAAGGTGGGACCAGGCTGGACGGGAAGAATCTGGTGCAGGAATGGCTGGCGAAGCGCCAGGGTGCCCG
GTATGTGTGGAACCGCACTGAGCTCATGCAGGCTTCCCTGGACCCGTCTGTGACCCATCTCATGGGTCTC
TTTGAGCCTGGAGACATGAAATACGAGATCCACCGAGACTCCACACTGGACCCCTCCCTGATGGAGATGA
CAGAGGCTGCCCTGCGCCTGCTGAGCAGGAACCCCCGCGGCTTCTTCCTCTTCGTGGAGGGTGGTCGCAT
CGACCATGGTCATCATGAAAGCAGGGCTTACCGGGCACTGACTGAGACGATCATGTTCGACGACGCCATT
GAGAGGGCGGGCCAGCTCACCAGCGAGGAGGACACGCTGAGCCTCGTCACTGCCGACCACTCCCACGTCT
TCTCCTTCGGAGGCTACCCCCTGCGAGGGAGCTCCATCTTCGGGCTGGCCCCTGGCAAGGCCCGGGACAG
GAAGGCCTACACGGTCCTCCTATACGGAAACGGTCCAGGCTATGTGCTCAAGGACGGCGCCCGGCCGGAT
GTTACCGAGAGCGAGAGCGGGAGCCCCGAGTATCGGCAGCAGTCAGCAGTGCCCCTGGACGAAGAGACCC
ACGCAGGCGAGGACGTGGCGGTGTTCGCGCGCGGCCCGCAGGCGCACCTGGTTCACGGCGTGCAGGAGCA
GACCTTCATAGCGCACGTCATGGCCTTCGCCGCCTGCCTGGAGCCCTACACCGCCTGCGACCTGGCGCCC
CCCGCCGGCACCACCGACGCCGCGCACCCGGGTCATCATCACCATCACCATTAATCTAGAGATCTTATTA
AAGCAGAACTTGTTTATTGCAGCTTATAATGGTTACAAATAAAGCAATAGCATCACAAATTTCACAAATA
AAGCATTTTTTTCACTGCATTCTAGTTGTGGTTTGTCCAAACTCATCAATGTATCTTATCATGTCTGGTC
GACTCTAGCTAGACTCTTCCGCTTCCTCGCTCACTGACTCGCTGCGCTCGGTCGTTCGGCTGCGGCGAGC
GGTATCAGCTCACTCAAAGGCGGTAATACGGTTATCCACAGAATCAGGGGATAACGCAGGAAAGAACATG
TGAGCAAAAGGCCAGCAAAAGGCCAGGAACCGTAAAAAGGCCGCGTTGCTGGCGTTTTTCCATAGGCTCC
GCCCCCCTGACGAGCATCACAAAAATCGACGCTCAAGTCAGAGGTGGCGAAACCCGACAGGACTATAAAG
ATACCAGGCGTTTCCCCCTGGAAGCTCCCTCGTGCGCTCTCCTGTTCCGACCCTGCCGCTTACCGGATAC
CTGTCCGCCTTTCTCCCTTCGGGAAGCGTGGCGCTTTCTCATAGCTCACGCTGTAGGTATCTCAGTTCGG
TGTAGGTCGTTCGCTCCAAGCTGGGCTGTGTGCACGAACCCCCCGTTCAGCCCGACCGCTGCGCCTTATC
CGGTAACTATCGTCTTGAGTCCAACCCGGTAAGACACGACTTATCGCCACTGGCAGCAGCCACTGGTAAC
AGGATTAGCAGAGCGAGGTATGTAGGCGGTGCTACAGAGTTCTTGAAGTGGTGGCCTAACTACGGCTACA
CTAGAAGAACAGTATTTGGTATCTGCGCTCTGCTGAAGCCAGTTACCTTCGGAAAAAGAGTTGGTAGCTC
TTGATCCGGCAAACAAACCACCGCTGGTAGCGGTGGTTTTTTTGTTTGCAAGCAGCAGATTACGCGCAGA
AAAAAAGGATCTCAAGAAGATCCTTTGATCTTTTCTACGGGGTCTGACGCTCAGTGGAACGAAAACTCAC
GTTAAGGGATTTTGGTCATGAGATTATCAAAAAGGATCTTCACCTAGATCCTTTTAAATTAAAAATGAAG
TTTTAAATCAATCTAAAGTATATATGAGTAAACTTGGTCTGACAGTTACCAATGCTTAATCAGTGAGGCA
CCTATCTCAGCGATCTGTCTATTTCGTTCATCCATAGTTGCCTGACTCCCCGTCGTGTAGATAACTACGA
TACGGGAGGGCTTACCATCTGGCCCCAGTGCTGCAATGATACCGCGAGACCCACGCTCACCGGCTCCAGA
TTTATCAGCAATAAACCAGCCAGCCGGAAGGGCCGAGCGCAGAAGTGGTCCTGCAACTTTATCCGCCTCC
ATCCAGTCTATTAATTGTTGCCGGGAAGCTAGAGTAAGTAGTTCGCCAGTTAATAGTTTGCGCAACGTTG
TTGCCATTGCTACAGGCATCGTGGTGTCACGCTCGTCGTTTGGTATGGCTTCATTCAGCTCCGGTTCCCA
ACGATCAAGGCGAGTTACATGATCCCCCATGTTGTGCAAAAAAGCGGTTAGCTCCTTCGGTCCTCCGATC
GTTGTCAGAAGTAAGTTGGCCGCAGTGTTATCACTCATGGTTATGGCAGCACTGCATAATTCTCTTACTG
TCATGCCATCCGTAAGATGCTTTTCTGTGACTGGTGAGTACTCAACCAAGTCATTCTGAGAATAGTGTAT
GCGGCGACCGAGTTGCTCTTGCCCGGCGTCAATACGGGATAATACCGCGCCACATAGCAGAACTTTAAAA
GTGCTCATCATTGGAAAACGTTCTTCGGGGCGAAAACTCTCAAGGATCTTACCGCTGTTGAGATCCAGTT
CGATGTAACCCACTCGTGCACCCAACTGATCTTCAGCATCTTTTACTTTCACCAGCGTTTCTGGGTGAGC
AAAAACAGGAAGGCAAAATGCCGCAAAAAAGGGAATAAGGGCGACACGGAAATGTTGAATACTCATACTC
TTCCTTTTTCAATATTATTGAAGCATTTATCAGGGTTATTGTCTCATGAGCGGATACATATTTGAATGTA
TTTAGAAAAATAAACAAATAGGGGTTCCGCGCACATTTCCCCGAAAAGTGCCACCTGACGTCTAAGAAAC
CATTATTATCATGACATTAACCTATAAAAATAGGCGTATCACGAGGCCCTTTCGTCTCGCGCGTTTCGGT
GATGACGGTGAAAACCTCTGACACATGCAGCTCCCGGAGGAATGTGTGTCAGTTAGGGTGTGGAAAGTCC
CCAGGCTCCCCAGGCAGGCAGAAGTATGCAAAGCATGCATCTCAATTAGTCAGCAACCAGGTGTGGAAAG
TCCCCAGGCTCCCCAGCAGGCAGAAGTATGCAAAGCATGCATCTCAATTAGTCAGCAACCATAGTCCCGC
CCCTAACTCCGCCCATCCCGCCCCTAACTCCGCCCAGTTCCGCCCATTCTCCGCCCCATGGCTGACTAAT
TTTTTTTATTTATGCAGAGGCCGAGGCCGCCTCTGCCTCTGAGCTATTCCAGAAGTAGTGAGGAGGCTTT
TTTGGAGGCCTAGGCTTTTGCAAAAAGCTCCCGGGAGCTTGTATATCCATTTTCGTCCCGGAGACGGTCA
CAGCTTGTCTGTAAGCGGATGCCGGGAGCAGACAAGCCCGTCAGGGCGCGTCAGCGGGTGTTGGCGGGTG
TCGGGGCTGGCTTAACTATGCGGCATCAGAGCAGATTGTACTGAGAGTGCACCATATGCGGTGTGAAATA
CCGCACAGATGCGTAAGGAGAAAATACCGCATCAGGAAATTGTAAGCGTTAATATTTTGTTAAAATTCGC
GTTAAATTTTTGTTAAATCAGCTCATTTTTTAACCAATAGGCCGAAATCGGCAAAATCCCTTATAAATCA
AAAGAATAGACCGAGATAGGGT
[37 nt withheld, positions 9753-9789]
AAAGAACGTGGACTCCAACGTCAAAGG
[49 nt withheld, positions 9817-9865]
T
[91 nt withheld, positions 9867-9957]
G
[124 nt withheld, positions 9959-10082]
CCATTCGCCATTCAGGCTGCGCAACTGTTGGGAAGGGCGATCGGTGCGGGCCTCTTCGCTATTACGCCAG
CTGGCGAAAGGGGGATGTGCTGCAAGGCGATTAAGTTGGGTAACGCCAGGGTTTTCCCAGTCACGACGTT
GTAAAACGACGGCCAGTGAATT
Features (pLannotate 1.2.2; 14 found; start..end, strand, type, name):
     25..408     +  enhancer       CMV enhancer: human cytomegalovirus immediate early enhancer
    410..609     +  promoter       CMV promoter: human cytomegalovirus (CMV) immediate early promoter
    748..1573    +  intron         CMV intron A: human cytomegalovirus intron A (Chapman et al., 1991)
   1610..5341    +  CDS            Plxnb3 (fragment): PLXB3_MOUSE - Also known as Kiaa1206, Plxn6. Experimental evidence at protein level: Swiss-Prot protein existence level 1. Receptor for SEMA5A that plays a role in axon guidance, invasive growth and cell migration. Stimulates neurite outgrowth and mediates Ca(2+)/Mg(2+)-dependent cell aggregation. In glioma cells, SEMA5A stimulation of PLXNB3 results in the disassembly of F-actin stress fibers, disruption of focal adhesions and cellular collapse as well as inhibition of cell migration and invasion through ARHGDIA- mediated inactivation of RAC1 (By similarity). Seem to be non-essential for norm
   5357..6808    +  CDS            SEAP: secreted alkaline phosphatase from human placenta The natural enzyme has a C-terminal transmembrane sequence that is replaced by a GPI anchor.
   6867..6988    +  polyA_signal   SV40 poly(A) signal: SV40 polyadenylation signal
   7197..7785    -  rep_origin     ori: high-copy-number ColE1/pMB1/pBR322/pUC origin of replication
   7956..8816    -  CDS            AmpR: β-lactamase; bla; confers resistance to ampicillin, carbenicillin, and related antibiotics
   8817..8921    -  promoter       AmpR promoter: bla
   9016..9051    +  CDS            rop (fragment): Rop protein, which maintains plasmids at low copy number; rop
   9074..9404    +  promoter       SV40 promoter: SV40 enhancer and early promoter
   9527..9626    +  misc_feature   bom (fragment): basis of mobility region from pBR322
   9654..10082   -  rep_origin     f1 ori (sequence partly withheld): f1 bacteriophage origin of replication; arrow indicates direction of (+) strand synthesis
  10086..10243   -  CDS            lacZα (fragment): LacZα fragment of β-galactosidase; lacZ fragment
