[The description below was written by a language model from this plasmid's Addgene catalogue record and pLannotate feature annotations shown in this document.]
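Description:
Plxnb3-AP-His is a mammalian expression plasmid of about 10.2 kb, built on the pCMVi-SV40ori backbone, that produces the extracellular region of mouse Plexin B3 (Plxnb3, also called Plxn6) as a soluble fusion protein. Transcription is driven by the human cytomegalovirus immediate-early enhancer and promoter followed by CMV intron A, an arrangement commonly used to boost expression in transfected cells. The roughly 3.7 kb Plxnb3 ectodomain fragment sits between retained NotI and AscI sites and reads in frame into a backbone-encoded C-terminal tag consisting of human placental alkaline phosphatase (annotated as SEAP) and a 6X histidine tag, with an SV40 polyadenylation signal terminating the transcript. The His tag is stated in the catalogue entry but is not separately annotated in the feature table.

In bacteria the plasmid is maintained at high copy through a ColE1/pUC-type origin and selected with ampicillin via the β-lactamase gene. The backbone also carries an SV40 enhancer/early promoter region, which contains the SV40 origin implied by the backbone name and would allow episomal amplification in cells expressing large T antigen. An f1 phage origin is present as well, along with residual fragments of rop, bom and lacZα that appear to be cloning remnants. No mammalian selection marker is annotated, which is consistent with transient expression.

The alkaline phosphatase moiety provides an enzymatic readout for detecting binding of the ectodomain, while the histidine tag permits capture or purification. The construct comes from a study that used an extracellular biochemical screen to find interactions between cell-surface recognition proteins in the retina, where AP-tagged ectodomains like this one can serve as binding probes.
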