Addgene plasmid #72004: Plxnb3-AP-His
Purpose: Expresses the extracellular region of the PlexinB3 protein, C-terminally fused to alkaline phosphatase + 6X histidine tag.
Depositing lab: Woj Wojtowicz. Depositing organization: University of California, Berkeley. Publication: An extracellular biochemical screen reveals that FLRTs and Unc5s mediate neuronal subtype recognition in the retina. Visser JJ, Cheng Y, Perry SC, Chastain AB, Parsa B, Masri SS, Ray TA, Kay JN, Wojtowicz WM. Elife. 2015 Dec 3;4. pii: e08149. doi: 10.7554/eLife.08149. PubMed 26633812.
Backbone
  Vector backbone: pCMVi-SV40ori
  Vector type: Mammalian Expression
Growth in bacteria
  Bacterial resistance: Ampicillin, 100 μg/mL
  Growth temperature: 37°C
  Growth strain: DH5alpha
  Copy number: High Copy
Gene/Insert
  Gene/Insert name: Plxnb3 (alt names: Plexin B3; Plxn6; NCBI gene ID 140571; Reference sequence NM_019587.2)
  Species: M. musculus (mouse)
  Insert size (bp): 3726
  Entrez Gene: Plxnb3 (a.k.a. AI451018, Plxn6)
  Promoter: CMV
  Tag / fusion protein: AP-His (C terminal on backbone)
  Cloning method: Restriction Enzyme; 5′ cloning site NotI (not destroyed); 3′ cloning site AscI (not destroyed)
  Sequencing primers: 5′ GTCAGAGGTAACTCCCGTTGC; 3′ GAGGTTCTTGGCGGCTGTC
Terms and licenses: Academic/Nonprofit Terms; Industry Terms: Not Available to Industry
How to cite: Plxnb3-AP-His was a gift from Woj Wojtowicz (Addgene plasmid # 72004 ; http://n2t.net/addgene:72004 ; RRID:Addgene_72004)
