>Addgene plasmid #72004 | Plxnb3-AP-His | addgene partial sequence | sequence record 135168 | pMRB101-F 5'-aagatgcaggcagctgagtt-3'
GTTGCGGTGCTGTTAACGGTGGAGGGCAGTGTAGTCTGAGCAGTACTCGTTGCTGCCGCGCGCGCCACCA
GACATAATAGCTGACAGACTAACAGACTGTTCCTTTCCATGGGTCTTTTCTGCAGAAGCTTGAATTCTCG
AGGATCCGCGGCCGCGCCACCATGCTGACTGACTTCCTCCAGGCTCCTGTGATGGCTCCCTGGTCTCCCT
TCAGCCTCCACCTGCTGCTGCTGTTCCTGCCGCTGCTGCCTTTGACCAGGGTCCATCGCTTCTCTGTACC
AAATACCAGCTTCAACCACCTGGTGCTGGCACCAGATCAGGGCAAACTCTACGTGGGTGCAGTGAATCAC
CTCTTTCAGCTCAGCCCTGAGCTGAAGATGGAGTCTGTGGCTGTCACTGGCCCTGTCATTGACAGTCCTG
ATTGTGTGCCTTTCCGTGACCTGGCTGAGTGCCCACAGGCCCAGCTCACTGACAATGCCAACCAGCTCTT
GTTGGTGAGCAGCAGGACACAGGAACTGGTGGCTTGTGGGCAAGTGAAGCAGGGTGTATGTGAGAAGCGG
CGCCTTGGGGATGTGACTCAAGTGTTGTACCAGGCTGAGGACCCTGGTGATGGGCAGTTTGTGGCTGCCA
ATACCCTGGGAGTGACCACAGTAGGCCTAGTGGTGCCCTTGCCAGGCCGAGACCTCCTGCTAGTGGCCAG
AGGCCTGGCAGGCAAGCTGTCAGCAGGAGTGCCACCCCTAACTGTGCGCCAGCTGGCTGGGCCACAGCCT
TTCTCCAGTGAAGGACTGG
