>Addgene plasmid #72004 | Plxnb3-AP-His | addgene partial sequence | sequence record 135465 | SV40pA-R 5'-GAAATTTGTGATGCTATTGC-3'
ATAAGATCTCTAGATTAATGGTGATGGTGATGATGACCCGGGTGCGCGGCGTCGGTGGTGCCGGCGGGGG
GCGCCAGGTCGCAGGCGGTGTAGGGCTCCAGGCAGGCGGCGAAGGCCATGACGTGCGCTATGAAGGTCTG
CTCCTGCACGCCGTGAACCAGGTGCGCCTGCGGGCCGCGCGCGAACACCGCCACGTCCTCGCCTGCGTGG
GTCTCTTCGTCCAGGGGCACTGCTGACTGCTGCCGATACTCGGGGCTCCCGCTCTCGCTCTCGGTAACAT
CCGGCCGGGCGCCGTCCTTGAGCACATAGCCTGGACCGTTTCCGTATAGGAGGACCGTGTAGGCCTTCCT
GTCCCGGGCCTTGCCAGGGGCCAGCCCGAAGATGGAGCTCCCTCGCAGGGGGTAGCCTCCGAAGGAGAAG
ACGTGGGAGTGGTCGGCAGTGACGAGGCTCAGCGTGTCCTCCTCGCTGGTGAGCTGGCCCGCCCTCTCAA
TGGCGTCGTCGAACATGATCGTCTCAGTCAGTGCCCGGTAAGCCCTGCTTTCATGATGACCATGGTCGAT
GCGACCACCCTCCACGAAGAGGAAGAAGCCGCGGGGGTTCCTGCTCAGCAGGCGCAGGGCAGCCTCTGTC
ATCTCCATCAGGGAGGGGTCCAGTGTGGAGTCTCGGTGGATCTCGTATTTCATGTCTCCAGGCTCAAAGA
GACCCATGAGATGGGTCACAGACGGGTCCAGGGAAGCCTGCATGAGCTCAGTGCGGTTCCACACATACCG
GGCACCCTGGCGCTTCGCCAGCCATTCCTGCACCAGATTCTTCCCGTC
